Addgene plasmid #192213: pCon-IEl_Con-IEr
Purpose: Consensus I-E CRISPR Leader and a CRISPR locus with two consensus I-E repeats, for integration assays.
Depositing lab: Blake Wiedenheft. Depositing organization: Montana State University. Publication: Structure reveals why genome folding is necessary for site-specific integration of foreign DNA into CRISPR arrays. Santiago-Frangos A, Henriques WS, Wiegand T, Gauvin CC, Buyukyoruk M, Graham AB, Wilkinson RA, Triem L, Neselu K, Eng ET, Lander GC, Wiedenheft B. Nat Struct Mol Biol. 2023 Nov;30(11):1675-1685. doi: 10.1038/s41594-023-01097-2. Epub 2023 Sep 14. PubMed 37710013.
Backbone
  Vector backbone: pUC57
  Total vector size (bp): 2973
  Vector type: Bacterial Expression
Growth in bacteria
  Bacterial resistance: Ampicillin, 100 μg/mL
  Growth temperature: 37°C
  Growth strain: DH5alpha
  Copy number: High Copy
Gene/Insert
  Gene/Insert name: Consensus I-E Leader and Consensus I-E Locus DNA
  Species: Synthetic
  Insert size (bp): 297
  Cloning method: Unknown
  Sequencing primers: 5′ CCCAGTCACGACGTTGTAAAACG; 3′ AGCGGATAACAATTTCACACAGG
Terms and licenses: Academic/Nonprofit Terms; Industry Terms: Not Available to Industry
Depositor comments: Please visit https://doi.org/10.1101/2023.05.26.542337 for bioRxiv preprint.
How to cite: pCon-IEl_Con-IEr was a gift from Blake Wiedenheft (Addgene plasmid # 192213 ; http://n2t.net/addgene:192213 ; RRID:Addgene_192213)
