[The description below was written by a language model from this plasmid's Addgene catalogue record and pLannotate feature annotations shown in this document.]
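Description:
pCon-IEl_Con-IEr is a small (about 3 kb) high-copy bacterial plasmid built on the pUC57 cloning backbone. It carries a synthetic 297 bp insert consisting of a consensus type I-E CRISPR leader followed by a minimal CRISPR locus containing two consensus type I-E repeats. The plasmid replicates in E. coli from the pUC/ColE1-type origin and is selected with ampicillin through the β-lactamase (AmpR) gene driven by its own promoter.

The feature annotation detects only backbone elements: the lac promoter with its operator and CAP binding site, a fragment of lacZα, and short remnants of lacI, rop and the pBR322 bom region that are typical of pUC-derived vectors. The CRISPR leader and repeats are not annotated. However, the unannotated gap between the lacZα fragment and the lac operator is consistent with the insert sitting in the interrupted lacZα cloning region, flanked by the standard M13-type sequencing primer sites listed in the record. The cloning method is not stated.

Although catalogued as a bacterial expression vector, the insert does not encode a protein. The plasmid instead provides a target DNA substrate for CRISPR adaptation studies. In type I-E systems, the Cas1–Cas2 integrase inserts new spacers at the leader-proximal repeat, guided by sequences in the leader. This construct supplies consensus versions of the leader and repeats for integration assays, and the associated work examines how DNA folding directs site-specific integration of foreign DNA into CRISPR arrays.
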