Features (pLannotate 1.2.2; 10 found; start..end, strand, type, name):
    137..236     +  misc_feature   bom (fragment): basis of mobility region from pBR322
    242..399     -  CDS            lacZα (fragment): LacZα fragment of β-galactosidase; lacZ fragment
    776..792     -  protein_bind   lac operator: The lac repressor binds to the lac operator to inhibit transcription in E. coli. This inhibition can be relieved by adding lactose or isopropyl-β-D-thiogalactopyranoside (IPTG). lac repressor encoded by lacI
    800..830     -  promoter       lac promoter: promoter for the E. coli lac operon
    845..866     -  protein_bind   CAP binding site: CAP binding activates transcription in the presence of cAMP. E. coli catabolite activator protein
    879..971     -  CDS            lacI (fragment): lac repressor; lacI; The lac repressor binds to the lac operator to inhibit transcription in E. coli. This inhibition can be relieved by adding lactose or isopropyl-β-D-thiogalactopyranoside (IPTG).
   1154..1742    -  rep_origin     ori: high-copy-number ColE1/pMB1/pBR322/pUC origin of replication
   1913..2773    -  CDS            AmpR: β-lactamase; bla; confers resistance to ampicillin, carbenicillin, and related antibiotics
   2774..2878    -  promoter       AmpR promoter: bla
   2973..35      +  CDS            rop (fragment) (across the origin): Rop protein, which maintains plasmids at low copy number; rop
>Addgene plasmid #192213 | pCon-IEl_Con-IEr | addgene full sequence | sequence record 381902 | Addgene NGS Result
TCGCGCGTTTCGGTGATGACGGTGAAAACCTCTGACACATGCAGCTCCCGGAGACGGTCACAGCTTGTCT
GTAAGCGGATGCCGGGAGCAGACAAGCCCGTCAGGGCGCGTCAGCGGGTGTTGGCGGGTGTCGGGGCTGG
CTTAACTATGCGGCATCAGAGCAGATTGTACTGAGAGTGCACCATATGCGGTGTGAAATACCGCACAGAT
GCGTAAGGAGAAAATACCGCATCAGGCGCCATTCGCCATTCAGGCTGCGCAACTGTTGGGAAGGGCGATC
GGTGCGGGCCTCTTCGCTATTACGCCAGCTGGCGAAAGGGGGATGTGCTGCAAGGCGATTAAGTTGGGTA
ACGCCAGGGTTTTCCCAGTCACGACGTTGTAAAACGACGGCCAGTGAATTCGAGCTCGGTACCTCGCGAA
TGCATCTAGATCCATGGCGGTGGACTTTGATGGCTTGAATCTGGTCGCCTTTCAGCCCTTGGAAAACCCT
GATCTTTAACAAGGAAAAGTTGGTAGATTTTTAGCGGCTAATTTTCCCCTTTGGGGACAATTGGTTACGC
TAAGAGTGTTCCCCGCGCGAGCGGGGATGAACCGATCAGCCGGACGTTGTAGTAGTCGAGCGCGGTGTGT
TCCCCGCGCGAGCGGGGATGAACCGGCCGGGTGGTGACTTCTGGACGGCGTTCGTCAAGGATCCATCGGA
TCCCGGGCCCGTCGACTGCAGAGGCCTGCATGCAAGCTTGGCGTAATCATGGTCATAGCTGTTTCCTGTG
TGAAATTGTTATCCGCTCACAATTCCACACAACATACGAGCCGGAAGCATAAAGTGTAAAGCCTGGGGTG
CCTAATGAGTGAGCTAACTCACATTAATTGCGTTGCGCTCACTGCCCGCTTTCCAGTCGGGAAACCTGTC
GTGCCAGCTGCATTAATGAATCGGCCAACGCGCGGGGAGAGGCGGTTTGCGTATTGGGCGCTCTTCCGCT
TCCTCGCTCACTGACTCGCTGCGCTCGGTCGTTCGGCTGCGGCGAGCGGTATCAGCTCACTCAAAGGCGG
TAATACGGTTATCCACAGAATCAGGGGATAACGCAGGAAAGAACATGTGAGCAAAAGGCCAGCAAAAGGC
CAGGAACCGTAAAAAGGCCGCGTTGCTGGCGTTTTTCCATAGGCTCCGCCCCCCTGACGAGCATCACAAA
AATCGACGCTCAAGTCAGAGGTGGCGAAACCCGACAGGACTATAAAGATACCAGGCGTTTCCCCCTGGAA
GCTCCCTCGTGCGCTCTCCTGTTCCGACCCTGCCGCTTACCGGATACCTGTCCGCCTTTCTCCCTTCGGG
AAGCGTGGCGCTTTCTCATAGCTCACGCTGTAGGTATCTCAGTTCGGTGTAGGTCGTTCGCTCCAAGCTG
GGCTGTGTGCACGAACCCCCCGTTCAGCCCGACCGCTGCGCCTTATCCGGTAACTATCGTCTTGAGTCCA
ACCCGGTAAGACACGACTTATCGCCACTGGCAGCAGCCACTGGTAACAGGATTAGCAGAGCGAGGTATGT
AGGCGGTGCTACAGAGTTCTTGAAGTGGTGGCCTAACTACGGCTACACTAGAAGAACAGTATTTGGTATC
TGCGCTCTGCTGAAGCCAGTTACCTTCGGAAAAAGAGTTGGTAGCTCTTGATCCGGCAAACAAACCACCG
CTGGTAGCGGTGGTTTTTTTGTTTGCAAGCAGCAGATTACGCGCAGAAAAAAAGGATCTCAAGAAGATCC
TTTGATCTTTTCTACGGGGTCTGACGCTCAGTGGAACGAAAACTCACGTTAAGGGATTTTGGTCATGAGA
TTATCAAAAAGGATCTTCACCTAGATCCTTTTAAATTAAAAATGAAGTTTTAAATCAATCTAAAGTATAT
ATGAGTAAACTTGGTCTGACAGTTACCAATGCTTAATCAGTGAGGCACCTATCTCAGCGATCTGTCTATT
TCGTTCATCCATAGTTGCCTGACTCCCCGTCGTGTAGATAACTACGATACGGGAGGGCTTACCATCTGGC
CCCAGTGCTGCAATGATACCGCGAGACCCACGCTCACCGGCTCCAGATTTATCAGCAATAAACCAGCCAG
CCGGAAGGGCCGAGCGCAGAAGTGGTCCTGCAACTTTATCCGCCTCCATCCAGTCTATTAATTGTTGCCG
GGAAGCTAGAGTAAGTAGTTCGCCAGTTAATAGTTTGCGCAACGTTGTTGCCATTGCTACAGGCATCGTG
GTGTCACGCTCGTCGTTTGGTATGGCTTCATTCAGCTCCGGTTCCCAACGATCAAGGCGAGTTACATGAT
CCCCCATGTTGTGCAAAAAAGCGGTTAGCTCCTTCGGTCCTCCGATCGTTGTCAGAAGTAAGTTGGCCGC
AGTGTTATCACTCATGGTTATGGCAGCACTGCATAATTCTCTTACTGTCATGCCATCCGTAAGATGCTTT
TCTGTGACTGGTGAGTACTCAACCAAGTCATTCTGAGAATAGTGTATGCGGCGACCGAGTTGCTCTTGCC
CGGCGTCAATACGGGATAATACCGCGCCACATAGCAGAACTTTAAAAGTGCTCATCATTGGAAAACGTTC
TTCGGGGCGAAAACTCTCAAGGATCTTACCGCTGTTGAGATCCAGTTCGATGTAACCCACTCGTGCACCC
AACTGATCTTCAGCATCTTTTACTTTCACCAGCGTTTCTGGGTGAGCAAAAACAGGAAGGCAAAATGCCG
CAAAAAAGGGAATAAGGGCGACACGGAAATGTTGAATACTCATACTCTTCCTTTTTCAATATTATTGAAG
CATTTATCAGGGTTATTGTCTCATGAGCGGATACATATTTGAATGTATTTAGAAAAATAAACAAATAGGG
GTTCCGCGCACATTTCCCCGAAAAGTGCCACCTGACGTCTAAGAAACCATTATTATCATGACATTAACCT
ATAAAAATAGGCGTATCACGAGGCCCTTTCGTC
